>Addgene plasmid #87577 | pBW770_pCAG-PV4-loxP-mRuby2-BGHpA | depositor full sequence | sequence record 173409 | pBW770_pCAG-PV4-loxP-mRuby2-BGHpA sequence 5993 bps
TTACCAATGCTTAATCAGTGAGGCACCTATCTCAGCGATCTGTCTATTTCGTTCATCCATAGTTGCCTGA
CTCCCCGTCGTGTAGATAACTACGATACGGGAGGGCTTACCATCTGGCCCCAGTGCTGCAATGATACCGC
GAGACCCACGCTCACCGGCTCCAGATTTATCAGCAATAAACCAGCCAGCCGGAAGGGCCGAGCGCAGAAG
TGGTCCTGCAACTTTATCCGCCTCCATCCAGTCTATTAATTGTTGCCGGGAAGCTAGAGTAAGTAGTTCG
CCAGTTAATAGTTTGCGCAACGTTGTTGCCATTGCTACAGGCATCGTGGTGTCACGCTCGTCGTTTGGTA
TGGCTTCATTCAGCTCCGGTTCCCAACGATCAAGGCGAGTTACATGATCCCCCATGTTGTGCAAAAAAGC
GGTTAGCTCCTTCGGTCCTCCGATCGTTGTCAGAAGTAAGTTGGCCGCAGTGTTATCACTCATGGTTATG
GCAGCACTGCATAATTCTCTTACTGTCATGCCATCCGTAAGATGCTTTTCTGTGACTGGTGAGTACTCAA
CCAAGTCATTCTGAGAATAGTGTATGCGGCGACCGAGTTGCTCTTGCCCGGCGTCAATACGGGATAATAC
CGCGCCACATAGCAGAACTTTAAAAGTGCTCATCATTGGAAAACGTTCTTCGGGGCGAAAACTCTCAAGG
ATCTTACCGCTGTTGAGATCCAGTTCGATGTAACCCACTCGTGCACCCAACTGATCTTCAGCATCTTTTA
CTTTCACCAGCGTTTCTGGGTGAGCAAAAACAGGAAGGCAAAATGCCGCAAAAAAGGGAATAAGGGCGAC
ACGGAAATGTTGAATACTCATACTCTTCCTTTTTCAATATTATTGAAGCATTTATCAGGGTTATTGTCTC
ATGAGCGGATACATATTTGAATGTATTTAGAAAAATAAACAAATAGGGGTTCCGCGCACATTTCCCCGAA
AAGTGCCACCTGGGTCGACATTGATTATTGACTAGTTATTAATAGTAATCAATTACGGGGTCATTAGTTC
ATAGCCCATATATGGAGTTCCGCGTTACATAACTTACGGTAAATGGCCCGCCTGGCTGACCGCCCAACGA
CCCCCGCCCATTGACGTCAATAATGACGTATGTTCCCATAGTAACGCCAATAGGGACTTTCCATTGACGT
CAATGGGTGGAGTATTTACGGTAAACTGCCCACTTGGCAGTACATCAAGTGTATCATATGCCAAGTACGC
CCCCTATTGACGTCAATGACGGTAAATGGCCCGCCTGGCATTATGCCCAGTACATGACCTTATGGGACTT
TCCTACTTGGCAGTACATCTACGTATTAGTCATCGCTATTACCATGGTCGAGGTGAGCCCCACGTTCTGC
TTCACTCTCCCCATCTCCCCCCCCTCCCCACCCCCAATTTTGTATTTATTTATTTTTTAATTATTTTGTG
CAGCGATGGGGGCGGGGGGGGGGGGGGCGCGCGCCAGGCGGGGCGGGGCGGGGCGAGGGGCGGGGCGGGG
CGAGGCGGAAAGGTGCGGCGGCAGCCAATCAGAGCGGCGCGCTCCGAAAGTTTCCTTTTATGGCGAGGCG
GCGGCGGCGGCGGCCCTATAAAAAGCGAAGCGCGCGGCGGGCGGGAGTCGCTGCGTTGCCTTCGCCCCGT
GCCCCGCTCCGCGCCGCCTCGCGCCGCCCGCCCCGGCTCTGACTGACCGCGTTACTCCCACAGGTGAGCG
GGCGGGACGGCCCTTCTCCTCCGGGCTGTAATTAGCGCTTGGTTTAATGACGGCTCGTTTCTTTTCTGTG
GCTGCGTGAAAGCCTTAAAGGGCTCCGGGAGGGCCCTTTGTGCGGGGGGGAGCGGCTCGGGGGGTGCGTG
CGTGTGTGTGTGCGTGGGGAGCGCCGCGTGCGGCTCCGCGCTGCCCGGCGGCTGTGAGCGCTGCGGGCGC
GGCGCGGGGCTTTGTGCGCTCCGCAGTGTGCGCGAGGGGAGCGCGGCCGGGGGCGGTGCCCCGCGGTGCG
GGGGGGGCTGCGAGGGGAACAAAGGCTGCGTGCGGGGTGTGTGCGTGGGGGGGTGAGCAGGGGGTGTGGG
CGCGGCGGTCGGGCTGTAACCCCCCCCTGCACCCCCCTCCCCGAGTTGCTGAGCACGGCCCGGCTTCGGG
TGCGGGGCTCCGTACGGGGCGTGGCGCGGGGCTCGCCGTGCCGGGCGGGGGGTGGCGGCAGGTGGGGGTG
CCGGGCGGGGCGGGGCCGCCTCGGGCCGGGGAGGGCTCGGGGGAGGGGCGCGGCGGCCCCCGGAGCGCCG
GCGGCTGTCGAGGCGCGGCGAGCCGCAGCCATTGCCTTTTATGGTAATCGTGCGAGAGGGCGCAGGGACT
TCCTTTGTCCCAAATCTGTGCGGAGCCGAAATCTGGGAGGCGCCGCCGCACCCCCTCTAGCGGGCGCGGG
GCGAAGCGGTGCGGCGCCGGCAGGAAGGAAATGGGCGGGGAGGGCCTTCGTGCGTCGCCGCGCCGCCGTC
CCCTTCTCCCTCTCCAGCCTCGGGGCTGTCCGCGGGGGGACGGCTGCCTTCGGGGGGGACGGGGCAGGGC
GGGGTTCGGCTTCTGGCGTGTGACCGGCGGCTCTAGAGCCTCTGCTAACCATGTTCATGCCTTCTTCTTT
TTCCTACAGCTCCTGGGCAACGTGCTGGTTATTGTGCTGTCTCATCATTTTGGCAAAGAATTGATTAATT
CGAGCGAAGGCGCGCCCTGACCTCCTGCCAGCAATAGTAAGACAACACGCAAAGTCGCACGCGTATAACT
TCGTATAGCATACATTATACGAAGTTATACCGGTGCCGCCACCATGGTGTCTAAGGGCGAAGAGCTGATC
AAGGAAAATATGCGTATGAAGGTGGTCATGGAAGGTTCGGTCAACGGCCACCAATTCAAATGCACAGGTG
AAGGAGAAGGCAATCCGTACATGGGAACTCAAACCATGAGGATCAAAGTCATCGAGGGAGGACCCCTGCC
ATTTGCCTTTGACATTCTTGCCACGTCGTTCATGTATGGCAGCCGTACTTTTATCAAGTACCCGAAAGGC
ATTCCTGATTTCTTTAAACAGTCCTTTCCTGAGGGTTTTACTTGGGAAAGAGTTACGAGATACGAAGATG
GTGGAGTCGTCACCGTCATGCAGGACACCAGCCTTGAGGATGGCTGTCTCGTTTACCACGTCCAAGTCAG
AGGGGTAAACTTTCCCTCCAATGGTCCCGTGATGCAGAAGAAGACCAAGGGTTGGGAGCCTAATACAGAG
ATGATGTATCCAGCAGATGGTGGTCTGAGGGGATACACTCATATGGCACTGAAAGTTGATGGTGGTGGCC
ATCTGTCTTGCTCTTTCGTAACAACTTACAGGTCAAAAAAGACCGTCGGGAACATCAAGATGCCCGGTAT
CCATGCCGTTGATCACCGCCTGGAAAGGTTAGAGGAAAGTGACAATGAAATGTTCGTAGTACAACGCGAA
CACGCAGTTGCCAAGTTCGCCGGGCTTGGTGGTGGGATGGACGAGCTGTACAAGTAACTGTGCCTTCTAG
TTGCCAGCCATCTGTTGTTTGCCCCTCCCCCGTGCCTTCCTTGACCCTGGAAGGTGCCACTCCCACTGTC
CTTTCCTAATAAAATGAGGAAATTGCATCGCATTGTCTGAGTAGGTGTCATTCTATTCTGGGGGGTGGGG
TGGGGCAGGACAGCAAGGGGGAGGATTGGGAAGACAATAGCAGGCATGCTGGGGATGCGGTGGGCTCTAT
GGCTTCTGAGGCGGAAAGAACCAGCTGGGGCTCTAGGGGGTATCCCCACGCGCCCTGTAGCGGAATTCGG
TACCGAGCCAACTCCCTTTACAACCTCACTCAAGTCCGTTAGAGGCGGCCGCCCAGGATACATAGATTAC
CACAACTCCGAGCCCTTCCACCGCTAGCGCACTCCTCAGGTGCAGGCTGCCTATCAGAAGGTGGTGGCTG
GTGTGGCCAATGCCCTGGCTCACAAATACCACTGAGATCTTTTTCCCTCTGCCAAAAATTATGGGGACAT
CATGAAGCCCCTTGAGCATCTGACTTCTGGCTAATAAAGGAAATTTATTTTCATTGCAATAGTGTGTTGG
AATTTTTTGTGTCTCTCACTCGGAAGGACATATGGGAGGGCAAATCATTTAAAACATCAGAATGAGTATT
TGGTTTAGAGTTTGGCAACATATGCCCATATGCTGGCTGCCATGAACAAAGGTTGGCTATAAAGAGGTCA
TCAGTATATGAAACAGCCCCCTGCTGTCCATTCCTTATTCCATAGAAAAGCCTTGACTTGAGGTTAGATT
TTTTTTATATTTTGTTTTGTGTTATTTTTTTCTTTAACATCCCTAAAATTTTCCTTACATGTTTTACTAG
CCAGATTTTTCCTCCTCTCCTGACTACTCCCAGTCATAGCTGTCCCTCTTCTCTTATGGAGATCCCTCGA
CCTGCAGCCCAAGCTTGGCGTAATCATGGTCATAGCTGTTTCCTGTGTGAAATTGTTATCCGCTCACAAT
TCCACACAACATACGAGCCGGAAGCATAAAGTGTAAAGCCTGGGGTGCCTAATGAGTGAGCTAACTCACA
TTAATTGCGTTGCGCTCACTGCCCGCTTTCCAGTCGGGAAACCTGTCGTGCCAGCGGATCCGCATCTCAA
TTAGTCAGCAACCATAGTCCCGCCCCTAACTCCGCCCAGTTCCGCCCATTCTCCGCCCCATGGCTGACTA
ATTTTTTTTATTTATGCAGAGGCCGAGGCCGCCTCGGCCTCTGAGCTATTCCAGAAGTAGTGAGGAGGCT
TTTTTGGAGGCCTAGGCTTTTGCAAAAAGCTAACTTGTTTATTGCAGCTTATAATGGTTACAAATAAAGC
AATAGCATCACAAATTTCACAAATAAAGCATTTTTTTCACTGCATTCTAGTTGTGGTTTGTCCAAACTCA
TCAATGTATCTTATCATGTCTGGATCCGCTGCATTAATGAATCGGCCAACGCGCGGGGAGAGGCGGTTTG
CGTATTGGGCGCTCTTCCGCTTCCTCGCTCACTGACTCGCTGCGCTCGGTCGTTCGGCTGCGGCGAGCGG
TATCAGCTCACTCAAAGGCGGTAATACGGTTATCCACAGAATCAGGGGATAACGCAGGAAAGAACATGTG
AGCAAAAGGCCAGCAAAAGGCCAGGAACCGTAAAAAGGCCGCGTTGCTGGCGTTTTTCCATAGGCTCCGC
CCCCCTGACGAGCATCACAAAAATCGACGCTCAAGTCAGAGGTGGCGAAACCCGACAGGACTATAAAGAT
ACCAGGCGTTTCCCCCTGGAAGCTCCCTCGTGCGCTCTCCTGTTCCGACCCTGCCGCTTACCGGATACCT
GTCCGCCTTTCTCCCTTCGGGAAGCGTGGCGCTTTCTCATAGCTCACGCTGTAGGTATCTCAGTTCGGTG
TAGGTCGTTCGCTCCAAGCTGGGCTGTGTGCACGAACCCCCCGTTCAGCCCGACCGCTGCGCCTTATCCG
GTAACTATCGTCTTGAGTCCAACCCGGTAAGACACGACTTATCGCCACTGGCAGCAGCCACTGGTAACAG
GATTAGCAGAGCGAGGTATGTAGGCGGTGCTACAGAGTTCTTGAAGTGGTGGCCTAACTACGGCTACACT
AGAAGAACAGTATTTGGTATCTGCGCTCTGCTGAAGCCAGTTACCTTCGGAAAAAGAGTTGGTAGCTCTT
GATCCGGCAAACAAACCACCGCTGGTAGCGGTGGTTTTTTTGTTTGCAAGCAGCAGATTACGCGCAGAAA
AAAAGGATCTCAAGAAGATCCTTTGATCTTTTCTACGGGGTCTGACGCTCAGTGGAACGAAAACTCACGT
TAAGGGATTTTGGTCATGAGATTATCAAAAAGGATCTTCACCTAGATCCTTTTAAATTAAAAATGAAGTT
TTAAATCAATCTAAAGTATATATGAGTAAACTTGGTCTGACAG
Features (pLannotate 1.2.2; 20 found; start..end, strand, type, name):
      1..861     -  CDS            AmpR: β-lactamase; bla; confers resistance to ampicillin, carbenicillin, and related antibiotics
    862..966     -  promoter       AmpR promoter: bla
    997..1376    +  enhancer       CMV enhancer: human cytomegalovirus immediate early enhancer
   1378..1653    +  promoter       chicken β-actin promoter: No description available
   1654..2669    +  intron         chimeric intron: chimera between introns from chicken β-actin and rabbit β-globin
   2795..2828    +  protein_bind   loxP: Cre-mediated recombination occurs in the 8-bp core sequence (GCATACAT). Cre recombinase
   2844..3554    +  CDS            mRuby2: mRuby2 is a basic (constitutively fluorescent) red fluorescent protein published in 2012, derived from Entacmaea quadricolor. It has moderate acid sensitivity.
   3558..3782    +  polyA_signal   bGH poly(A) signal: bovine growth hormone polyadenylation signal
   3786..3807    +  promoter       SV40 promoter (fragment): SV40 enhancer and early promoter
   3951..4022    +  CDS            HBB (fragment): HBB_PONPY - Experimental evidence at transcript level: Swiss-Prot protein existence level 2. Involved in oxygen transport from the lung to the various peripheral tissues. From Pongo pygmaeus (Bornean orangutan).
   4093..4148    +  polyA_signal   β-globin poly(A) signal: rabbit β-globin polyadenylation signal (Gil and Proudfoot, 1987)
   4533..4549    -  protein_bind   lac operator: The lac repressor binds to the lac operator to inhibit transcription in E. coli. This inhibition can be relieved by adding lactose or isopropyl-β-D-thiogalactopyranoside (IPTG). lac repressor encoded by lacI
   4557..4587    -  promoter       lac promoter: promoter for the E. coli lac operon
   4602..4623    -  protein_bind   CAP binding site: CAP binding activates transcription in the presence of cAMP. E. coli catabolite activator protein
   4636..4675    -  CDS            lacI (fragment): lac repressor; lacI; The lac repressor binds to the lac operator to inhibit transcription in E. coli. This inhibition can be relieved by adding lactose or isopropyl-β-D-thiogalactopyranoside (IPTG).
   4682..4704    +  promoter       SV40 promoter (fragment): SV40 enhancer and early promoter
   4708..4842    +  rep_origin     SV40 ori: SV40 origin of replication
   4862..4996    +  polyA_signal   SV40 poly(A) signal: SV40 polyadenylation signal
   4998..5052    -  CDS            lacI (fragment): lac repressor; lacI; The lac repressor binds to the lac operator to inhibit transcription in E. coli. This inhibition can be relieved by adding lactose or isopropyl-β-D-thiogalactopyranoside (IPTG).
   5235..5823    -  rep_origin     ori: high-copy-number ColE1/pMB1/pBR322/pUC origin of replication
