[The description below was written by a language model from this plasmid's Addgene catalogue record and pLannotate feature annotations shown in this document.]
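Description:
pBW770_pCAG-PV4-loxP-mRuby2-BGHpA is a 5,993 bp mammalian expression plasmid built on the pCAGGS backbone and catalogued under mammalian expression, Cre/Lox and synthetic biology. It is propagated in E. coli through a high-copy ColE1/pUC-type origin and selected with ampicillin via the β-lactamase gene and its native promoter. Backbone remnants typical of pCAGGS are also annotated. These include a rabbit β-globin polyadenylation signal with an adjacent globin coding fragment, lac promoter/operator and lacI fragments, and an SV40 origin with an SV40 poly(A) signal. The SV40 origin can support episomal replication in cells expressing large T antigen.

The payload is driven by the CAG promoter, made up of the CMV immediate-early enhancer, the chicken β-actin promoter and a chimeric β-actin/β-globin intron, which gives strong constitutive transcription in many mammalian cell types. Downstream lies a single annotated loxP site, followed by the coding sequence for the red fluorescent protein mRuby2 and a bovine growth hormone polyadenylation signal. There is a stretch of roughly 125 bp between the intron and loxP that the feature table leaves unannotated. The "PV4" element named in the construct presumably sits there, but the record does not define what PV4 is. Only one loxP site is detected, so the plasmid as recorded does not contain a complete floxed cassette.

According to the stated purpose, the plasmid represents the PV4 state of a recombinase-based 2-input, 4-output decoder circuit for mammalian cells, with mRuby2 fluorescence as the readout. Its exact role, for example as a reference for one recombination outcome, is not spelled out in the record.
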