Addgene plasmid #87577: pBW770_pCAG-PV4-loxP-mRuby2-BGHpA
Purpose: PV4 for 2-input, 4-output decoder circuit
Depositing lab: Wilson Wong. Depositing organization: Boston University Main Campus. Publication: Large-scale design of robust genetic circuits with multiple inputs and outputs for mammalian cells. Weinberg BH, Pham NT, Caraballo LD, Lozanoski T, Engel A, Bhatia S, Wong WW. Nat Biotechnol. 2017 Mar 27. doi: 10.1038/nbt.3805. PubMed 28346402.
Backbone
  Vector backbone: pCAGGS
  Vector type: Mammalian Expression, Cre/Lox, Synthetic Biology
Growth in bacteria
  Bacterial resistance: Ampicillin, 100 μg/mL
  Growth temperature: 37°C
  Growth strain: NEB Stable
  Copy number: High Copy
Gene/Insert
  Gene/Insert name: mRuby2
  Species: Synthetic
Terms and licenses: Academic/Nonprofit Terms; Industry Terms: Not Available to Industry
How to cite: pBW770_pCAG-PV4-loxP-mRuby2-BGHpA was a gift from Wilson Wong (Addgene plasmid # 87577 ; http://n2t.net/addgene:87577 ; RRID:Addgene_87577)
