>Addgene plasmid #87577 | pBW770_pCAG-PV4-loxP-mRuby2-BGHpA | addgene partial sequence | sequence record 177025 | Addgene Partial NGS Result
GGGCGGGGCCGCCTCGGGCCGGGGAGGGCTCGGGGGAGGGGCGCGGCGGCCCCCGGAGCGCCGGCGGCTG
TCGAGGCGCGGCGAGCCGCAGCCATTGCCTTTTATGGTAATCGTGCGAGAGGGCGCAGGGACTTCCTTTG
TCCCAAATCTGTGCGGAGCCGAAATCTGGGAGGCGCCGCCGCACCCCCTCTAGCGGGCGCGGGGCGAAGC
GGTGCGGCGCCGGCAGGAAGGAAATGGGCGGGGAGGGCCTTCGTGCGTCGCCGCGCCGCCGTCCCCTTCT
CCCTCTCCAGCCTCGGGGCTGTCCGCGGGGGGACGGCTGCCTTCGGGGGGGACGGGGCAGGGCGGGGTTC
GGCTTCTGGCGTGTGACCGGCGGCTCTAGAGCCTCTGCTAACCATGTTCATGCCTTCTTCTTTTTCCTAC
AGCTCCTGGGCAACGTGCTGGTTATTGTGCTGTCTCATCATTTTGGCAAAGAATTGATTAATTCGAGCGA
AGGCGCGCCCTGACCTCCTGCCAGCAATAGTAAGACAACACGCAAAGTCGCACGCGTATAACTTCGTATA
GCATACATTATACGAAGTTATACCGGTGCCGCCACCATGGTGTCTAAGGGCGAAGAGCTGATCAAGGAAA
ATATGCGTATGAAGGTGGTCATGGAAGGTTCGGTCAACGGCCACCAATTCAAATGCACAGGTGAAGGAGA
AGGCAATCCGTACATGGGAACTCAAACCATGAGGATCAAAGTCATCGAGGGAGGACCCCTGCCATTTGCC
TTTGACATTCTTGCCACGTCGTTCATGTATGGCAGCCGTACTTTTATCAAGTACCCGAAAGGCATTCCTG
ATTTCTTTAAACAGTCCTTTCCTGAGGGTTTTACTTGGGAAAGAGTTACGAGATACGAAGATGGTGGAGT
CGTCACCGTCATGCAGGACACCAGCCTTGAGGATGGCTGTCTCGTTTACCACGTCCAAGTCAGAGGGGTA
AACTTTCCCTCCAATGGTCCCGTGATGCAGAAGAAGACCAAGGGTTGGGAGCCTAATACAGAGATGATGT
ATCCAGCAGATGGTGGTCTGAGGGGATACACTCATATGGCACTGAAAGTTGATGGTGGTGGCCATCTGTC
TTGCTCTTTCGTAACAACTTACAGGTCAAAAAAGACCGTCGGGAACATCAAGATGCCCGGTATCCATGCC
GTTGATCACCGCCTGGAAAGGTTAGAGGAAAGTGACAATGAAATGTTCGTAGTACAACGCGAACACGCAG
TTGCCAAGTTCGCCGGGCTTGGTGGTGGGATGGACGAGCTGTACAAGTAACTGTGCCTTCTAGTTGCCAG
CCATCTGTTGTTTGCCCCTCCCCCGTGCCTTCCTTGACCCTGGAAGGTGCCACTCCCACTGTCCTTTCCT
AATAAAATGAGGAAATTGCATCGCATTGTCTGAGTAGGTGTCATTCTATTCTGGGGGGTGGGGTGGGGCA
GGACAGCAAGGGGGAGGATTGGGAAGACAATAGCAGGCATGCTGGGGATGCGGTGGGCTCTATGGCTTCT
GAGGCGGAAAGAACCAGCTGGGGCTCTAGGGGGTATCCCCACGCGCCCTGTAGCGGAATTCGGTACCGAG
CCAACTCCCTTTACAACCTCACTCAAGTCCGTTAGAGGCGGCCGCCCAGGATACATAGATTACCACAACT
CCGAGCCCTTCCACCGCTAGCGCACTCCTCAGGTGCAGGCTGCCTATCAGAAGGTGGTGGCTGGTGTGGC
CAATGCCCTGGCTCACAAATACCACTGAGATCTTTTTCCCTCTGCCAAAAATTATGGGGACATCATGAAG
CCCCTTGAGCATCTGACTTCTGGCTAATAAAGGAAATTTATTTTCATTGCAATAGTGTGTTGGAATTTTT
TGTGTCTCTCACTCGGAAGGACATATGGGAGGGCAAATCATTTAAAACATCAGAATGAGTATTTGGTTTA
GAGTTTGGCAACATATGCCCATATGCTGGCTGCCATGAACAAAGGTTGGCTATAAAGAGGTCATCAGTAT
ATGAAACAGCCCCCTGCTGTCCATTCCTTATTCCATAGAAAAGCCTTGACTTGAGGTTAGATTTTTTTTA
TATTTTGTTTTGTGTTATTTTTTTCTTTAACATCCCTAAAATTTTCCTTACATGTTTTACTAGCCAGATT
TTTCCTCCTCTCCTGACTACTCCCAGTCATAGCTGTCCCTCTTCTCTTATGGAGATCCCTCGACCTGCAG
CCCAAGCTTGGCGTAATCATGGTCATAGCTGTTTCCTGTGTGAAATTGTTATCCGCTCACAATTCCACAC
AACATACGAGCCGGAAGCATAAAGTGTAAAGCCTGGGGTGCCTAATGAGTGAGCTAACTCACATTAATTG
CGTTGCGCTCACTGCCCGCTTTCCAGTCGGGAAACCTGTCGTGCCAGCGGATCCGCATCTCAATTAGTCA
GCAACCATAGTCCCGCCCCTAACTCCGCCCAGTTCCGCCCATTCTCCGCCCCATGGCTGACTAATTTTTT
TTATTTATGCAGAGGCCGAGGCCGCCTCGGCCTCTGAGCTATTCCAGAAGTAGTGAGGAGGCTTTTTTGG
AGGCCTAGGCTTTTGCAAAAAGCTAACTTGTTTATTGCAGCTTATAATGGTTACAAATAAAGCAATAGCA
TCACAAATTTCACAAATAAAGCATTTTTTTCACTGCATTCTAGTTGTGGTTTGTCCAAACTCATCAATGT
ATCTTATCATGTCTGGATCCGCTGCATTAATGAATCGGCCAACGCGCGGGGAGAGGCGGTTTGCGTATTG
GGCGCTCTTCCGCTTCCTCGCTCACTGACTCGCTGCGCTCGGTCGTTCGGCTGCGGCGAGCGGTATCAGC
TCACTCAAAGGCGGTAATACGGTTATCCACAGAATCAGGGGATAACGCAGGAAAGAACATGTGAGCAAAA
GGCCAGCAAAAGGCCAGGAACCGTAAAAAGGCCGCGTTGCTGGCGTTTTTCCATAGGCTCCGCCCCCCTG
ACGAGCATCACAAAAATCGACGCTCAAGTCAGAGGTGGCGAAACCCGACAGGACTATAAAGATACCAGGC
GTTTCCCCCTGGAAGCTCCCTCGTGCGCTCTCCTGTTCCGACCCTGCCGCTTACCGGATACCTGTCCGCC
TTTCTCCCTTCGGGAAGCGTGGCGCTTTCTCATAGCTCACGCTGTAGGTATCTCAGTTCGGTGTAGGTCG
TTCGCTCCAAGCTGGGCTGTGTGCACGAACCCCCCGTTCAGCCCGACCGCTGCGCCTTATCCGGTAACTA
TCGTCTTGAGTCCAACCCGGTAAGACACGACTTATCGCCACTGGCAGCAGCCACTGGTAACAGGATTAGC
AGAGCGAGGTATGTAGGCGGTGCTACAGAGTTCTTGAAGTGGTGGCCTAACTACGGCTACACTAGAAGAA
CAGTATTTGGTATCTGCGCTCTGCTGAAGCCAGTTACCTTCGGAAAAAGAGTTGGTAGCTCTTGATCCGG
CAAACAAACCACCGCTGGTAGCGGTGGTTTTTTTGTTTGCAAGCAGCAGATTACGCGCAGAAAAAAAGGA
TCTCAAGAAGATCCTTTGATCTTTTCTACGGGGTCTGACGCTCAGTGGAACGAAAACTCACGTTAAGGGA
TTTTGGTCATGAGATTATCAAAAAGGATCTTCACCTAGATCCTTTTAAATTAAAAATGAAGTTTTAAATC
AATCTAAAGTATATATGAGTAAACTTGGTCTGACAGTTACCAATGCTTAATCAGTGAGGCACCTATCTCA
GCGATCTGTCTATTTCGTTCATCCATAGTTGCCTGACTCCCCGTCGTGTAGATAACTACGATACGGGAGG
GCTTACCATCTGGCCCCAGTGCTGCAATGATACCGCGAGACCCACGCTCACCGGCTCCAGATTTATCAGC
AATAAACCAGCCAGCCGGAAGGGCCGAGCGCAGAAGTGGTCCTGCAACTTTATCCGCCTCCATCCAGTCT
ATTAATTGTTGCCGGGAAGCTAGAGTAAGTAGTTCGCCAGTTAATAGTTTGCGCAACGTTGTTGCCATTG
CTACAGGCATCGTGGTGTCACGCTCGTCGTTTGGTATGGCTTCATTCAGCTCCGGTTCCCAACGATCAAG
GCGAGTTACATGATCCCCCATGTTGTGCAAAAAAGCGGTTAGCTCCTTCGGTCCTCCGATCGTTGTCAGA
AGTAAGTTGGCCGCAGTGTTATCACTCATGGTTATGGCAGCACTGCATAATTCTCTTACTGTCATGCCAT
CCGTAAGATGCTTTTCTGTGACTGGTGAGTACTCAACCAAGTCATTCTGAGAATAGTGTATGCGGCGACC
GAGTTGCTCTTGCCCGGCGTCAATACGGGATAATACCGCGCCACATAGCAGAACTTTAAAAGTGCTCATC
ATTGGAAAACGTTCTTCGGGGCGAAAACTCTCAAGGATCTTACCGCTGTTGAGATCCAGTTCGATGTAAC
CCACTCGTGCACCCAACTGATCTTCAGCATCTTTTACTTTCACCAGCGTTTCTGGGTGAGCAAAAACAGG
AAGGCAAAATGCCGCAAAAAAGGGAATAAGGGCGACACGGAAATGTTGAATACTCATACTCTTCCTTTTT
CAATATTATTGAAGCATTTATCAGGGTTATTGTCTCATGAGCGGATACATATTTGAATGTATTTAGAAAA
ATAAACAAATAGGGGTTCCGCGCACATTTCCCCGAAAAGTGCCACCTGGGTCGACATTGATTATTGACTA
GTTATTAATAGTAATCAATTACGGGGTCATTAGTTCATAGCCCATATATGGAGTTCCGCGTTACATAACT
TACGGTAAATGGCCCGCCTGGCTGACCGCCCAACGACCCCCGCCCATTGACGTCAATAATGACGTATGTT
CCCATAGTAACGCCAATAGGGACTTTCCATTGACGTCAATGGGTGGAGTATTTACGGTAAACTGCCCACT
TGGCAGTACATCAAGTGTATCATATGCCAAGTACGCCCCCTATTGACGTCAATGACGGTAAATGGCCCGC
CTGGCATTATGCCCAGTACATGACCTTATGGGACTTTCCTACTTGGCAGTACATCTACGTATTAGTCATC
GCTATTACCATGGTCGAGGTGAGCCCCACGTTCTGCTTCACTCTCCCCATCTCCCCCCCCTCCCCACCCC
CAATTTTGTATTTATTTATTTTTTAATTATTTTGTGCAGCGATGGGGGCGGGGGGGGGGG
